Addgene plasmid #32449: pSG5-FLAG-CaMKKbeta rat FL
Depositing lab: Anthony Means. Depositing organization: Duke University. Publication: Hypothalamic CaMKK2 contributes to the regulation of energy balance. Anderson KA, Ribar TJ, Lin F, Noeldner PK, Green MF, Muehlbauer MJ, Witters LA, Kemp BE, Means AR. Cell Metab. 2008 May;7(5):377-88. 10.1016/j.cmet.2008.02.011 PubMed 18460329.
Backbone
  Vector backbone: pSG5
  Backbone manufacturer: Stratagene
  Backbone size w/o insert (bp): 4100
  Modifications to backbone: Added blunt end cloning site which was lost during cloning.
  Vector type: Mammalian Expression
Growth in bacteria
  Bacterial resistance: Ampicillin, 100 μg/mL
  Growth temperature: 37°C
  Growth strain: DH5alpha
  Copy number: Unknown
Gene/Insert
  Gene/Insert name: Calcium/Calmodulin dependent protein kinase kinase beta (alt names: CaMKKbeta; CaMKK2)
  Species: R. norvegicus (rat)
  Insert size (bp): 1700
  Mutation: S3L, G96R, and P108L
  GenBank ID: NM_031338
  Entrez Gene: Camkk2
  Promoter: SV40
  Tag / fusion protein: FLAG (N terminal on insert)
  Cloning method: Restriction Enzyme; 5′ cloning site None (destroyed during cloning); 3′ cloning site None (destroyed during cloning)
  Sequencing primers: 5′ T7
Terms and licenses: Academic/Nonprofit Terms; Industry Terms: Not Available to Industry
Depositor comments: The S3L, G96R, and P108L "mutations" were present in the original version of rat CaMKKbeta cloned by the Means lab. They believe these sequence differences represent a natural variant of the CaMKKbeta sequence and are not mutations.
How to cite: pSG5-FLAG-CaMKKbeta rat FL was a gift from Anthony Means (Addgene plasmid # 32449 ; http://n2t.net/addgene:32449 ; RRID:Addgene_32449)
