[The description below was written by a language model from this plasmid's Addgene catalogue record.]
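Description:
pSG5-FLAG-CaMKKbeta rat FL is a mammalian expression plasmid built on the Stratagene pSG5 backbone (about 4.1 kb without insert). It is propagated in E. coli under ampicillin selection; its copy number is recorded as unknown. The backbone was modified by adding a blunt-end cloning site. That site, along with both the 5′ and 3′ insert junctions, was destroyed during cloning, so the insert cannot be released through the original sites. No feature table accompanies the entry, so elements such as the bacterial origin, polyadenylation signal or any intron are not documented beyond what the backbone name implies. A T7 primer is listed for sequencing from the 5′ side of the insert, indicating that a T7 priming site lies upstream of the coding region.

The payload is the full-length rat calcium/calmodulin-dependent protein kinase kinase beta (CaMKKbeta, also called CaMKK2; gene Camkk2), an insert of roughly 1.7 kb expressed from the SV40 promoter. An N-terminal FLAG epitope allows detection or immunoprecipitation of the protein with anti-FLAG reagents. Relative to the reference transcript, the coding sequence carries three substitutions: S3L, G96R and P108L. According to the depositor, these were already present in the laboratory's original rat CaMKKbeta clone and are thought to reflect a natural sequence variant rather than engineered or artefactual mutations.

No mammalian selection marker is recorded. The construct is suited to expressing tagged, full-length CaMKK2 in transfected mammalian cells. It is associated with work on the role of hypothalamic CaMKK2 in regulating energy balance.
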