>Addgene plasmid #32449 | pSG5-FLAG-CaMKKbeta rat FL | addgene partial sequence | sequence record 43155 | T7
ATGGACTACAAGGACGACGATGACAAAGCTAGCTCATTATGTGTCTCTAGCCAGCCCACCAGCGACCGGG
CAGCCCCCCAGGATGAGCTGGGAAGCGGGGGTGTCAGCCGGGAAAGCCAGAAGCCCTGCGAGGCACTGCG
GGGACTCTCATCCTTAAGCATCCACTTGGGCATGGAATCCTTCATCGTGGTCACCGAGTGTGAACCAGGC
CGGGGCGTGGACCTCAGCCTGGCCAGAGACCAACCTCTGGAGGCCGATGGCCAGGAACTCCCTCTGGATG
CCTCGGAACCTGAGTCACGGTCCCTGCTTTCTGGTCGCAAGATGTCCCTCCAGGAGCGGTCCCAGGGCGG
GCTGGCGTCCAGCAGCAGCCTGGACATGAATGGACGCTGCATCTGCCCATCCCTGTCCTACTCACCAGCC
AGCTCCCCACAGTCCTCTCCCCGGATGCCCCGGCGGCCCACAGTGGAGTCGCACCACGTCTCCATCACGG
GTTTGCAGGACTGTGTGCAGCTGAATCAGTACACGCTGAAGGATGAAATTGGAAAGGGCTCCTATGGCGT
TGTCAAGCTGGCCTACAATGAAAATGACAATACTTATTATGCAATGAAAGTGCTGTCCAAAAAGAAGCTG
ATCCGACAGGCCGGCTTTCCACGTCGCCCCCCACCTCGAGGTACTCGCCCAGCTCCAGGGGGCTGCATCC
AGCCCAGGGGCCCCATCGAGCAGGTGTATCAGGAAATTGCCATCCTCAAGAAGCTGGATCACCCCAACGT
GGTGAAGCTGGTGGAGGTCCTGGATGACCCTAACGAGGACCATCTGTACATGGTGTTTGAACTGG
